>Addgene plasmid #35357 | pBbB6k-GFP | addgene partial sequence | sequence record 43715 | GFP-F 5'-GGTCCTTCTTGAGTTTGTAAC-3'
AGCTCTACAAATAAGGATCCAAACTCGAGTAAGGATCTCCAGGCATCAAATAAAACGAAAGGCTCAGTCG
AAAGACTGGGCCTTTCGTTTTATCTGTTGTTTGTCGGTGAACGCTCTCTACTAGAGTCACACTGGCTCAC
CTTCGGGTGGGCCTTTCTGCGTTTATACCTAGGCTACAGCCGATAGTCTGGAACAGCGCACTTACGGGTT
GCTGCGCAACCCAAGTGCTACCGGCGCGGCAGCGTGACCCGTGTCGGCGGCTCCAACGGCTCGCCATCGT
CCAGAAAACACGGCTCATCGGGCATCGGCAGGCGCTGCTGCCCGCGCCGTTCCCATTCCTCCGTTTCGGT
CAAGGCTGGCAGGTCTGGTTCCATGCCCGGAATGCCGGGCTGGCTGGGCGGCTCCTCGCCGGGGCCGGTC
GGTAGTTGCTGCTCGCCCGGATACAGGGTCGGGATGCGGCGCAGGTCGCCATGCCCCAACAGCGATTCGT
CCTGGTCGTCGTGATCAACCACCACGGCGGCACTGAACACCGACAGGCGCAACTGGTCGCGGGGCTGGCC
CCACGCCACGCGGTCATTGACCACGTAGGCCAACACGGTGCCGGGGCCGTTGAGCTTCACGACGGAGATC
CAGCGCTCGGCCACCAAGTCCTTGACTGCGTATTGGACCGTCCGCAAAGAACGTCCGATGAGCTTGGAAA
GTGTCTTCTGGCTGACCACCACGGCGTTCTGGTGGCCCATCTGCGCCACGAGGTGATGCAGCAGCATTGC
CGCCGTGGGTTTCCTCGCAATAAGCCCGGCCCACGCCTCATGCGCT
