>Addgene plasmid #35357 | pBbB6k-GFP | addgene partial sequence | sequence record 43716 | GFP-R 5'-CCATCTAATTCAACAAGAATTGGGACAAC-3'
TATATCTCCTTCTTAAAAGATCTTTTGAATTCGGTCAGTGCGTCCTGCTGATGTGCTCAGTATCTTGTTA
TCCGCTCACAATGTCAATTGTTATCCGCTCACAATTCTCGATCCTCTACGCCGGACGCATCGTGGCCGGC
ATCACCGGCGCCACAGGTGCGGTTGCTGGCGCCTATATCGCCGACATCACCGATGGGGAAGATCGGGCTC
GCCACTTCGGGCTCATGAGCGCTTGTTTCGGCGTGGGTATGGTGGCAGGCCCCGTGGCCGGGGGACTGTT
GGGCGCCATCTCCTTGCATGCACCATTCCTTGCGGCGGCGGTGCTCAACGGCCTCAACCTACTACTGGGC
TGCTTCCTAATGCAGGAGTCGCATAAGGGAGAGCGTCGAGATCCCGGACACCATCGAATGGCGCAAAACC
TTTCGCGGTATGGCATGATAGCGCCCGGAAGAGAGTCAATTCAGGGTGGTGAATGTGAAACCAGTAACGT
TATACGATGTCGCAGAGTATGCCGGTGTCTCTTATCAGACCGTTTCCCGCGTGGTGAACCAGGCCAGCCA
CGTTTCTGCGAAAACGCGGGAAAAAGTGGAAGCGGCGATGGCGGAGCTGAATTACATTCCCAACCGCGTG
GCACAACAACTGGCGGGCAAACAGTCGTTGCTGATTGGCGTTGCCACCTCCAGTCTGGCCCTGCACGCGC
CGTCGCAAATTGTCGCGGCGATTAAATCTCGCGCCGATCAACTGGGTGCCAGCGTGGTGGTGTCGATGGT
AGAACGAAGCGGCGTCGAAGCCTGTAAAGCGGCGGTGCACAATCTTCTCGCGCAACGCGTCAGTGGGCT
