[The description below was written by a language model from this plasmid's Addgene catalogue record.]
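Description:
pBbB6k-GFP is a bacterial expression plasmid from the BglBrick (pBb) vector family, a synthetic biology platform of modular, standardized vectors in which origin of replication, promoter system and antibiotic marker are interchangeable. The name appears to follow that modular logic: the depositor comments give the origin as BBR1 (matching the "B"), the recorded promoter is LlacO-1 (position "6"), and selection is by kanamycin (matching the "k"). BBR1 is a broad-host-range replicon, and the plasmid is listed as low copy. The backbone without insert is recorded as 4126 bp, and the plasmid is propagated in a standard E. coli cloning strain.

The payload is a 717 bp synthetic GFP coding sequence, inserted by restriction enzyme cloning and placed under the LlacO-1 promoter. This is a hybrid promoter carrying lac operator sites, so it is generally repressed by LacI and induced with IPTG. The record does not say whether a lacI repressor gene is carried on the plasmid, and no feature table is provided, so terminators, ribosome binding site and the exact flanking cloning sites cannot be confirmed here, although BglBrick-format vectors are designed around a standard set of compatible restriction sites for iterative part assembly.

In the context of the platform, GFP serves as a reporter for characterizing the expression behaviour of this particular origin, promoter and marker combination. It also acts as a placeholder that can be swapped for a gene of interest, allowing users to choose a low-copy, inducible, kanamycin-selected vector for tuning expression in metabolic engineering or other synthetic biology work.
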