Addgene plasmid #35357: pBbB6k-GFP
Depositing lab: Jay Keasling. Depositing organization: University of California, Berkeley. Publication: BglBrick vectors and datasheets: A synthetic biology platform for gene expression. Lee TS, Krupa RA, Zhang F, Hajimorad M, Holtz WJ, Prasad N, Lee SK, Keasling JD. J Biol Eng. 2011 Sep 20;5:12. 10.1186/1754-1611-5-12 PubMed 21933410.
Backbone
  Vector backbone: pBb
  Backbone size w/o insert (bp): 4126
  Vector type: Bacterial Expression, Synthetic Biology
Growth in bacteria
  Bacterial resistance: Kanamycin, 50 μg/mL
  Growth temperature: 37°C
  Growth strain: DH5alpha
  Copy number: Low Copy
Gene/Insert
  Gene/Insert name: GFP (alt name: JBEI Part ID: JPUB_000123)
  Species: Synthetic
  Insert size (bp): 717
  Promoter: LlacO-1
  Cloning method: Restriction Enzyme
  Sequencing primers: 5′ GFP-R; 3′ GFP-F
Terms and licenses: Academic/Nonprofit Terms; Industry Terms: Not Available to Industry
Depositor comments: JBEI Part ID: JPUB_000123; Origin: BBR1
How to cite: pBbB6k-GFP was a gift from Jay Keasling (Addgene plasmid # 35357 ; http://n2t.net/addgene:35357 ; RRID:Addgene_35357)
