LOCUS       Exported 4843 bp ds-DNA circular SYN 12-MAY-2021
DEFINITION  synthetic circular DNA
ACCESSION   .
VERSION     .
KEYWORDS    pBbB6k-GFP
SOURCE      synthetic DNA construct
  ORGANISM  synthetic DNA construct
REFERENCE   1 (bases 1 to 4843)
  AUTHORS   Lee TS, Krupa RA, Zhang F, Hajimorad M, Holtz WJ, Prasad N, Lee SK,
            Keasling JD
  TITLE     BglBrick vectors and datasheets: A synthetic biology platform for
            gene expression.
  JOURNAL   J Biol Eng. 2011 Sep 20;5:12.
  PUBMED    21933410
REFERENCE   2 (bases 1 to 4843)
  AUTHORS   .
  TITLE     Direct Submission
  JOURNAL   Exported May 12, 2021 from SnapGene Server 1.1.58
            http://www.snapgene.com
FEATURES             Location/Qualifiers
     source          1..4843
                     /organism="synthetic DNA construct"
                     /mol_type="other DNA"
     CDS             complement(49..1131)
                     /codon_start=1
                     /gene="lacI"
                     /product="lac repressor"
                     /label=lacI
                     /note="The lac repressor binds to the lac operator to
                     inhibit transcription in E. coli. This inhibition can be
                     relieved by adding lactose or
                     isopropyl-beta-D-thiogalactopyranoside (IPTG)."
                     /translation="MKPVTLYDVAEYAGVSYQTVSRVVNQASHVSAKTREKVEAAMAEL
                     NYIPNRVAQQLAGKQSLLIGVATSSLALHAPSQIVAAIKSRADQLGASVVVSMVERSGV
                     EACKAAVHNLLAQRVSGLIINYPLDDQDAIAVEAACTNVPALFLDVSDQTPINSIIFSH
                     EDGTRLGVEHLVALGHQQIALLAGPLSSVSARLRLAGWHKYLTRNQIQPIAEREGDWSA
                     MSGFQQTMQMLNEGIVPTAMLVANDQMALGAMRAITESGLRVGADISVVGYDDTEDSSC
                     YIPPLTTIKQDFRLLGQTSVDRLLQLSQGQAVKGNQLLPVSLVKRKTTLAPNTQTASPR
                     ALADSLMQLARQVSRLESGQ"
     primer_bind     1093..1112
                     /label=LacI-R
                     /note="LacI, reverse primer"
     promoter        complement(1132..1209)
                     /gene="lacI"
                     /label=lacI promoter
     primer_bind     1415..1434
                     /label=pBRrevBam
                     /note="pBR322 vectors, tet region, downstream of BamHI,
                     reverse primer"
     protein_bind    1502..1518
                     /label=lac operator
                     /bound_moiety="lac repressor encoded by lacI"
                     /note="The lac repressor binds to the lac operator to
                     inhibit transcription in E. coli. This inhibition can be
                     relieved by adding lactose or
                     isopropyl-beta-D-thiogalactopyranoside (IPTG)."
     protein_bind    1525..1541
                     /label=lac operator
                     /bound_moiety="lac repressor encoded by lacI"
                     /note="The lac repressor binds to the lac operator to
                     inhibit transcription in E. coli. This inhibition can be
                     relieved by adding lactose or
                     isopropyl-beta-D-thiogalactopyranoside (IPTG)."
     CDS             1609..2325
                     /codon_start=1
                     /product="GFP variant optimized for excitation by UV light"
                     /label=GFPuv
                     /translation="MSKGEELFTGVVPILVELDGDVNGHKFSVSGEGEGDATYGKLTLK
                     FICTTGKLPVPWPTLVTTFSYGVQCFSRYPDHMKRHDFFKSAMPEGYVQERTISFKDDG
                     NYKTRAEVKFEGDTLVNRIELKGIDFKEDGNILGHKLEYNYNSHNVYITADKQKNGIKA
                     NFKIRHNIEDGSVQLADHYQQNTPIGDGPVLLPDNHYLSTQSALSKDPNEKRDHMVLLE
                     FVTAAGITHGMDELYK"
     primer_bind     complement(1639..1667)
                     /label=GFP-R
                     /note="GFP, reverse primer. Does NOT anneal to EGFP"
     primer_bind     2262..2282
                     /label=GFP-F
                     /note="GFP, forward primer. Does NOT anneal to EGFP"
     terminator      2358..2429
                     /label=rrnB T1 terminator
                     /note="transcription terminator T1 from the E. coli rrnB
                     gene"
     terminator      2445..2472
                     /label=T7Te terminator
                     /note="phage T7 early transcription terminator"
     CDS             complement(2539..3201)
                     /codon_start=1
                     /product="replication protein for the broad-host-range
                     plasmid pBBR1 from Bordetella bronchiseptica"
                     /label=pBBR1 Rep
                     /translation="MATQSREIGIQAKNKPGHWVQTERKAHEAWAGLIARKPTAAMLLH
                     HLVAQMGHQNAVVVSQKTLSKLIGRSLRTVQYAVKDLVAERWISVVKLNGPGTVLAYVV
                     NDRVAWGQPRDQLRLSVFSAAVVVDHDDQDESLLGHGDLRRIPTLYPGEQQLPTGPGEE
                     PPSQPGIPGMEPDLPALTETEEWERRGQQRLPMPDEPCFLDDGEPLEPPTRVTLPRR"
     terminator      3788..3882
                     /label=lambda t0 terminator
                     /note="transcription terminator from phage lambda"
     CDS             complement(3913..4707)
                     /codon_start=1
                     /gene="aph(3')-II (or nptII)"
                     /product="aminoglycoside phosphotransferase from Tn5"
                     /label=NeoR/KanR
                     /note="confers resistance to neomycin, kanamycin, and G418
                     (Geneticin(R))"
                     /translation="MIEQDGLHAGSPAAWVERLFGYDWAQQTIGCSDAAVFRLSAQGRP
                     VLFVKTDLSGALNELQDEAARLSWLATTGVPCAAVLDVVTEAGRDWLLLGEVPGQDLLS
                     SHLAPAEKVSIMADAMRRLHTLDPATCPFDHQAKHRIERARTRMEAGLVDQDDLDEEHQ
                     GLAPAELFARLKARMPDGEDLVVTHGDACLPNIMVENGRFSGFIDCGRLGVADRYQDIA
                     LATRDIAEELGGEWADRFLVLYGIAAPDSQRIAFYRLLDEFF"
     primer_bind     complement(4024..4043)
                     /label=Neo-F
                     /note="Neomycin resistance gene, forward primer"
     primer_bind     4634..4653
                     /label=Neo-R
                     /note="Neomycin resistance gene, reverse primer"
ORIGIN
        1 gacgtcggtg cctaatgagt gagctaactt acattaattg cgttgcgctc actgcccgct
       61 ttccagtcgg gaaacctgtc gtgccagctg cattaatgaa tcggccaacg cgcggggaga
      121 ggcggtttgc gtattgggcg ccagggtggt ttttcttttc accagtgaga cgggcaacag
      181 ctgattgccc ttcaccgcct ggccctgaga gagttgcagc aagcggtcca cgctggtttg
      241 ccccagcagg cgaaaatcct gtttgatggt ggttaacggc gggatataac atgagctgtc
      301 ttcggtatcg tcgtatccca ctaccgagat gtccgcacca acgcgcagcc cggactcggt
      361 aatggcgcgc attgcgccca gcgccatctg atcgttggca accagcatcg cagtgggaac
      421 gatgccctca ttcagcattt gcatggtttg ttgaaaaccg gacatggcac tccagtcgcc
      481 ttcccgttcc gctatcggct gaatttgatt gcgagtgaga tatttatgcc agccagccag
      541 acgcagacgc gccgagacag aacttaatgg gcccgctaac agcgcgattt gctggtgacc
      601 caatgcgacc agatgctcca cgcccagtcg cgtaccgtct tcatgggaga aaataatact
      661 gttgatgggt gtctggtcag agacatcaag aaataacgcc ggaacattag tgcaggcagc
      721 ttccacagca atggcatcct ggtcatccag cggatagtta atgatcagcc cactgacgcg
      781 ttgcgcgaga agattgtgca ccgccgcttt acaggcttcg acgccgcttc gttctaccat
      841 cgacaccacc acgctggcac ccagttgatc ggcgcgagat ttaatcgccg cgacaatttg
      901 cgacggcgcg tgcagggcca gactggaggt ggcaacgcca atcagcaacg actgtttgcc
      961 cgccagttgt tgtgccacgc ggttgggaat gtaattcagc tccgccatcg ccgcttccac
     1021 tttttcccgc gttttcgcag aaacgtggct ggcctggttc accacgcggg aaacggtctg
     1081 ataagagaca ccggcatact ctgcgacatc gtataacgtt actggtttca cattcaccac
     1141 cctgaattga ctctcttccg ggcgctatca tgccataccg cgaaaggttt tgcgccattc
     1201 gatggtgtcc gggatctcga cgctctccct tatgcgactc ctgcattagg aagcagccca
     1261 gtagtaggtt gaggccgttg agcaccgccg ccgcaaggaa tggtgcatgc aaggagatgg
     1321 cgcccaacag tcccccggcc acggggcctg ccaccatacc cacgccgaaa caagcgctca
     1381 tgagcccgaa gtggcgagcc cgatcttccc catcggtgat gtcggcgata taggcgccag
     1441 caaccgcacc tgtggcgccg gtgatgccgg ccacgatgcg tccggcgtag aggatcgaga
     1501 attgtgagcg gataacaatt gacattgtga gcggataaca agatactgag cacatcagca
     1561 ggacgcactg accgaattca aaagatcttt taagaaggag atatacatat gagtaaagga
     1621 gaagaacttt tcactggagt tgtcccaatt cttgttgaat tagatggtga tgttaatggg
     1681 cacaaatttt ctgtcagtgg agagggtgaa ggtgatgcaa catacggaaa acttaccctt
     1741 aaatttattt gcactactgg aaaactacct gttccgtggc caacacttgt cactactttc
     1801 tcttatggtg ttcaatgctt ttcccgttat ccggatcaca tgaaacggca tgactttttc
     1861 aagagtgcca tgcccgaagg ttatgtacag gaacgcacta tatctttcaa agatgacggg
     1921 aactacaaga cgcgtgctga agtcaagttt gaaggtgata cccttgttaa tcgtatcgag
     1981 ttaaaaggta ttgattttaa agaagatgga aacattctcg gacacaaact ggagtacaac
     2041 tataactcac acaatgtata catcacggca gacaaacaaa agaatggaat caaagctaac
     2101 ttcaaaattc gccacaacat tgaagatggc tccgttcaac tagcagacca ttatcaacaa
     2161 aatactccaa ttggcgatgg ccctgtcctt ttaccagaca accattacct gtccacacaa
     2221 tctgcccttt cgaaagatcc caacgaaaag cgtgaccaca tggtccttct tgagtttgta
     2281 actgctgctg ggattacaca tggcatggat gagctctaca aataaggatc caaactcgag
     2341 taaggatctc caggcatcaa ataaaacgaa aggctcagtc gaaagactgg gcctttcgtt
     2401 ttatctgttg tttgtcggtg aacgctctct actagagtca cactggctca ccttcgggtg
     2461 ggcctttctg cgtttatacc taggctacag ccgatagtct ggaacagcgc acttacgggt
     2521 tgctgcgcaa cccaagtgct accggcgcgg cagcgtgacc cgtgtcggcg gctccaacgg
     2581 ctcgccatcg tccagaaaac acggctcatc gggcatcggc aggcgctgct gcccgcgccg
     2641 ttcccattcc tccgtttcgg tcaaggctgg caggtctggt tccatgcccg gaatgccggg
     2701 ctggctgggc ggctcctcgc cggggccggt cggtagttgc tgctcgcccg gatacagggt
     2761 cgggatgcgg cgcaggtcgc catgccccaa cagcgattcg tcctggtcgt cgtgatcaac
     2821 caccacggcg gcactgaaca ccgacaggcg caactggtcg cggggctggc cccacgccac
     2881 gcggtcattg accacgtagg ccaacacggt gccggggccg ttgagcttca cgacggagat
     2941 ccagcgctcg gccaccaagt ccttgactgc gtattggacc gtccgcaaag aacgtccgat
     3001 gagcttggaa agtgtcttct ggctgaccac cacggcgttc tggtggccca tctgcgccac
     3061 gaggtgatgc agcagcattg ccgccgtggg tttcctcgca ataagcccgg cccacgcctc
     3121 atgcgctttg cgttccgttt gcacccagtg accgggcttg ttcttggctt gaatgccgat
     3181 ttctctggac tgcgtggcca tgcttatctc catgcggtag gggtgccgca cggttgcggc
     3241 accatgcgca atcagctgca acttttcggc agcgcgacaa caattatgcg ttgcgtaaaa
     3301 gtggcagtca attacagatt ttctttaacc tacgcaatga gctattgcgg ggggtgccgc
     3361 aatgagctgt tgcgtacccc ccttttttaa gttgttgatt tttaagtctt tcgcatttcg
     3421 ccctatatct agttctttgg tgcccaaaga agggcacccc tgcggggttc ccccacgcct
     3481 tcggcgcggc tccccctccg gcaaaaagtg gcccctccgg ggcttgttga tcgactgcgc
     3541 ggccttcggc cttgcccaag gtggcgctgc ccccttggaa cccccgcact cgccgccgtg
     3601 aggctcgggg ggcaggcggg cgggcttcgc ccttcgactg cccccactcg cataggcttg
     3661 ggtcgttcca ggcgcgtcaa ggccaagccg ctgcgcggtc gctgcgcgag ccttgacccg
     3721 ccttccactt ggtgtccaac cggcaagcga agcgcgcagg ccgcaggccg gaggcactag
     3781 tgcttggatt ctcaccaata aaaaacgccc ggcggcaacc gagcgttctg aacaaatcca
     3841 gatggagttc tgaggtcatt actggatcta tcaacaggag tccaagcgag ctctcgaacc
     3901 ccagagtccc gctcagaaga actcgtcaag aaggcgatag aaggcgatgc gctgcgaatc
     3961 gggagcggcg ataccgtaaa gcacgaggaa gcggtcagcc cattcgccgc caagctcttc
     4021 agcaatatca cgggtagcca acgctatgtc ctgatagcgg tccgccacac ccagccggcc
     4081 acagtcgatg aatccagaaa agcggccatt ttccaccatg atattcggca agcaggcatc
     4141 gccatgggtc acgacgagat cctcgccgtc gggcatgcgc gccttgagcc tggcgaacag
     4201 ttcggctggc gcgagcccct gatgctcttc gtccagatca tcctgatcga caagaccggc
     4261 ttccatccga gtacgtgctc gctcgatgcg atgtttcgct tggtggtcga atgggcaggt
     4321 agccggatca agcgtatgca gccgccgcat tgcatcagcc atgatggata ctttctcggc
     4381 aggagcaagg tgagatgaca ggagatcctg ccccggcact tcgcccaata gcagccagtc
     4441 ccttcccgct tcagtgacaa cgtcgagcac agctgcgcaa ggaacgcccg tcgtggccag
     4501 ccacgatagc cgcgctgcct cgtcctgcag ttcattcagg gcaccggaca ggtcggtctt
     4561 gacaaaaaga accgggcgcc cctgcgctga cagccggaac acggcggcat cagagcagcc
     4621 gattgtctgt tgtgcccagt catagccgaa tagcctctcc acccaagcgg ccggagaacc
     4681 tgcgtgcaat ccatcttgtt caatcatgcg aaacgatcct catcctgtct cttgatcaga
     4741 tcatgatccc ctgcgccatc agatccttgg cggcaagaaa gccatccagt ttactttgca
     4801 gggcttccca accttaccag agggcgcccc agctggcaat tcc
//
